Addgene plasmid #69468: pMXs-Puro-CLEC16A-EMP2
Purpose: Expresses CLEC16A-EMP2 fusion gene
Depositing lab: Axel Hillmer. Depositing organization: Genome Institute of Singapore, A*STAR Research Entities. Publication: Recurrent Fusion Genes in Gastric Cancer: CLDN18-ARHGAP26 Induces Loss of Epithelial Integrity. Yao F, Kausalya JP, Sia YY, Teo AS, Lee WH, Ong AG, Zhang Z, Tan JH, Li G, Bertrand D, Liu X, Poh HM, Guan P, Zhu F, Pathiraja TN, Ariyaratne PN, Rao J, Woo XY, Cai S, Mulawadi FH, Poh WT, Veeravalli L, Chan CS, Lim SS, Leong ST, Neo SC, Choi PS, Chew EG, Nagarajan N, Jacques PE, So JB, Ruan X, Yeoh KG, Tan P, Sung WK, Hunziker W, Ruan Y, Hillmer AM. Cell Rep. 2015 Jul 14;12(2):272-85. doi: 10.1016/j.celrep.2015.06.020. Epub 2015 Jul 2. PubMed 26146084.
Backbone
  Vector backbone: pMXs-Puro
  Backbone manufacturer: cell biolabs
  Backbone size w/o insert (bp): 5604
  Total vector size (bp): 7171
  Modifications to backbone: Added a fusion gene and a HA tag
  Vector type: Retroviral
  Selectable markers: Puromycin
Growth in bacteria
  Bacterial resistance: Ampicillin, 100 μg/mL
  Growth temperature: 37°C
  Growth strain: NEB Stable
  Growth instructions: 200mg/L
  Copy number: Unknown
Gene/Insert
  Gene/Insert name: CLEC16A-EMP2 (alt names: CLEC16A; EMP2)
  Species: H. sapiens (human)
  GenBank ID: NM_015226 NM_001424
  Entrez Gene: CLEC16A (a.k.a. Gop-1, KIAA0350); EMP2 (a.k.a. XMP)
  Tag / fusion protein: HA TAG (C terminal on insert)
  Cloning method: TOPO Cloning
  Sequencing primers: 5′ TAGAACCTCGCTGGAAAGGA; 3′ CGGGACTATGGTTGCTGACT
Terms and licenses: Academic/Nonprofit Terms; Industry Terms: Not Available to Industry
How to cite: pMXs-Puro-CLEC16A-EMP2 was a gift from Axel Hillmer (Addgene plasmid # 69468 ; http://n2t.net/addgene:69468 ; RRID:Addgene_69468)
