[The description below was written by a language model from this plasmid's Addgene catalogue record and pLannotate feature annotations shown in this document.]
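Description:
pMXs-Puro-CLEC16A-EMP2 is a 7,171 bp Moloney murine leukemia virus-based retroviral expression vector built on the commercial pMXs-Puro backbone. It carries a human CLEC16A-EMP2 fusion gene, one of the fusion transcripts characterised in a study of recurrent gene fusions in gastric cancer. In bacteria the plasmid replicates from a high-copy ColE1/pUC-type origin and is selected with ampicillin through the β-lactamase gene and its native promoter. A short lacI fragment in the backbone appears to be a cloning remnant.

The retroviral portion is flanked by MMLV long terminal repeats. Downstream of the 5′ LTR lie the MMLV packaging signal, a fragment of the MESV Ψ, a truncated gag segment lacking its start codon, and a pol region containing the splice acceptor. Together these allow the transcript to be packaged into virions when the viral proteins are supplied in trans by a packaging cell line. No separate internal promoter is annotated upstream of the insert, so the fusion is presumably expressed from the 5′ LTR. The insert comprises a roughly 960 bp portion of CLEC16A followed by the EMP2 coding sequence and a C-terminal HA epitope tag for detection. The annotation tool matched the CLEC16A segment to the mouse orthologue, but the catalogue entry records the insert as human. The tag is annotated as a fragment of a 3xHA element, consistent in length with a single HA copy. An SV40 enhancer/early promoter then drives puromycin N-acetyltransferase, allowing selection of stably transduced mammalian cells.

The construct is suited to producing retrovirus for stable expression of the tagged fusion protein and for studying its cellular effects.
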