Features (pLannotate 1.2.2; 16 found; start..end, strand, type, name):
     22..615     +  LTR            LTR: long terminal repeat from Moloney murine leukemia virus
    678..877     +  misc_feature   MMLV Ψ: packaging signal of Moloney murine leukemia virus (MMLV)
    929..1017    +  misc_feature   MESV Ψ (fragment): packaging signal of murine embryonic stem cell virus
   1094..1510    +  CDS            gag (truncated): truncated Moloney murine leukemia virus (MMLV) gag gene lacking the start codon
   1520..1894    +  misc_feature   pol region: Moloney murine leukemia virus (MMLV) pol region containing the splice acceptor site
   1932..2894    +  CDS            Clec16a (fragment): CL16A_MOUSE - Also known as Kiaa0350. Experimental evidence at protein level: Swiss-Prot protein existence level 1. Regulator of mitophagy through the upstream regulation of the RNF41/NRDP1-PRKN pathway. Mitophagy is a selective form of autophagy necessary for mitochondrial quality control. The RNF41/NRDP1-PRKN pathway regulates autophagosome-lysosome fusion during late mitophagy. May protect RNF41/NRDP1 from proteosomal degradation, RNF41/NRDP1 which regulates proteosomal degradation of PRKN. Plays a key role in beta cells functions by regulating mitophagy/autophagy and mitochondrial health.
   2943..3443    +  CDS            EMP2: EMP2_HUMAN - Also known as XMP. Experimental evidence at protein level: Swiss-Prot protein existence level 1. Functions as a key regulator of cell membrane composition by regulating proteins surface expression. Also, plays a role in regulation of processes including cell migration, cell proliferation, cell contraction and cell adhesion. Negatively regulates caveolae formation by reducing CAV1 expression and CAV1 amount by increasing lysosomal degradation (PubMed:24814193). Facilitates surface trafficking and formation of lipid rafts bearing GPI-anchor proteins (By similarity). Regulates surfac
   3450..3477    +  CDS            3xHA (fragment): three tandem HA epitope tags
   3516..3845    +  promoter       SV40 promoter: SV40 enhancer and early promoter
   3855..4454    +  CDS            PuroR: puromycin N-acetyltransferase; pac from Streptomyces; confers resistance to puromycin
   4554..4675    +  LTR            3' LTR (ΔU3) (fragment): self-inactivating 3' long terminal repeat (LTR) from Moloney murine leukemia virus
   4676..5145    +  LTR            LTR: long terminal repeat from Moloney murine leukemia virus
   5211..5263    -  CDS            lacI (fragment): lac repressor; lacI; The lac repressor binds to the lac operator to inhibit transcription in E. coli. This inhibition can be relieved by adding lactose or isopropyl-β-D-thiogalactopyranoside (IPTG).
   5446..6034    -  rep_origin     ori: high-copy-number ColE1/pMB1/pBR322/pUC origin of replication
   6198..7058    -  CDS            AmpR: β-lactamase; bla; confers resistance to ampicillin, carbenicillin, and related antibiotics
   7059..7163    -  promoter       AmpR promoter: bla
>Addgene plasmid #69468 | pMXs-Puro-CLEC16A-EMP2 | depositor full sequence | sequence record 122666 | pMXs-puro-Clec16a-Emp2
CCCGAAAAGTGCCACCTGCATAATGAAAGACCCCACCTGTAGGTTTGGCAAGCTAGCTTAAGTAACGCCA
TTTTGCAAGGCATGGAAAAATACATAACTGAGAATAGAAAAGTTCAGATCAAGGTCAGGAACAGATGGAA
CAGCTGAATATGGGCCAAACAGGATATCTGTGGTAAGCAGTTCCTGCCCCGGCTCAGGGCCAAGAACAGA
TGGAACAGCTGAATATGGGCCAAACAGGATATCTGTGGTAAGCAGTTCCTGCCCCGGCTCAGGGCCAAGA
ACAGATGGTCCCCAGATGCGGTCCAGCCCTCAGCAGTTTCTAGAGAACCATCAGATGTTTCCAGGGTGCC
CCAAGGACCTGAAATGACCCTGTGCCTTATTTGAACTAACCAATCAGTTCGCTTCTCGCTTCTGTTCGCG
CGCTTCTGCTCCCCGAGCTCAATAAAAGAGCCCACAACCCCTCACTCGGCGCGCCAGTCCTCCGATTGAC
TGAGTCGCCCGGGTACCCGTGTATCCAATAAACCCTCTTGCAGTTGCATCCGACTTGTGGTCTCGCTGTT
CCTTGGGAGGGTCTCCTCTGAGTGATTGACTACCCGTCAGCGGGGGTCTTTCATTTGGGGGCTCGTCCGG
GATCGGGAGACCCCTGCCCAGGGACCACCGACCCACCACCGGGAGGTAAGCTGGCCAGCAACTTATCTGT
GTCTGTCCGATTGTCTAGTGTCTATGACTGATTTTATGCGCCTGCGTCGGTACTAGTTAGCTAACTAGCT
CTGTATCTGGCGGACCCGTGGTGGAACTGACGAGTTCGGAACACCCGGCCGCAACCCTGGGAGACGTCCC
AGGGACTTCGGGGGCCGTTTTTGTGGCCCGACCTGAGTCCAAAAATCCCGATCGTTTTGGACTCTTTGGT
GCACCCCCCTAATAGGAGGGATATGTGGTTCTGGTAGGAGACGAGAACCTAAAACAGTTCCCGCCTCCGT
CTGAATTTTTGCTTTCGGTTTGGGACCGAAGCCGCGCCGCGCGTCTTGTCTGCTGCAGCATCGTTCTGTG
TTGTCTCTGTCTGACTGTGTTTCTGTATTTGTCTGAAAATTAGGGCCAGACTGTTACCACTCCCTTAAGT
TTGACCTTAGGTCACTGGAAAGATGTCGAGCGGATCGCTCACAACCAGTCGGTAGATGTCAAGAAGAGAC
GTTGGGTTACCTTCTGCTCTGCAGAATGGCCAACCTTTAACGTCGGATGGCCGCGAGACGGCACCTTTAA
CCGAGACCTCATCACCCAGGTTAAGATCAAGGTCTTTTCACCTGGCCCGCATGGACACCCAGACCAGGTC
CCCTACATCGTGACCTGGGAAGCCTTGGCTTTTGACCCCCCTCCCTGGGTCAAGCCCTTTGTACACCCTA
AGCCTCCGCCTCCTCTTCCTCCATCCGCCCCGTCTCTCCCCCTTGAACCTCCTCGTTCGACCCCGCCTCG
ATCCTCCCTTTATCCAGCCCTCACTCCTTCTCTAGGCGCCCCCATATGGCCATATGAGATCTTATATGGG
GCACCCCCGCCCCTTGTAAACTTCCCTGACCCTGACATGACAAGAGTTACTAACAGCCCCTCTCTCCAAG
CTCACTTACAGGCTCTCTACTTAGTCCAGCACGAAGTCTGGAGACCTCTGGCGGCAGCCTACCAAGAACA
ACTGGACCGACCGGTGGTACCTCACCCTTACCGAGTCGGCGACACAGTGTGGGTCCGCCGACACCAGACT
AAGAACCTAGAACCTCGCTGGAAAGGACCTTACACAGTCCTGCTGACCACCCCCACCGCCCTCAAAGTAG
ACGGCATCGCAGCTTGGATACACGCCGCCCACGTGAAGGCTGCCGACCCCGGGGGTGGACCATCCTCTAG
ACTGCCGGATCTAGCTAGTTAATTAAGGATCCGCCGCCACCATGTTTGGCCGCTCGCGGAGCTGGGTGGG
CGGGGGCCATGGCAAGACTTCCCGCAACATCCACTCCTTGGACCACCTCAAGTATCTGTACCACGTTTTG
ACCAAAAACACCACAGTCACAGAACAGAACCGGAACCTGCTAGTGGAGACCATCCGTTCCATCACTGAGA
TCCTGATCTGGGGAGATCAAAATGACAGCTCTGTATTTGACTTCTTCCTGGAGAAGAATATGTTTGTTTT
CTTCTTGAACATCTTGCGGCAAAAGTCGGGCCGTTACGTGTGCGTTCAGCTGCTGCAGACCTTGAACATC
CTCTTTGAGAACATCAGTCACGAGACCTCACTTTATTATTTGCTCTCAAATAACTACGTAAATTCTATCA
TCGTTCATAAATTTGACTTTTCTGATGAGGAGATTATGGCCTATTATATATCGTTCCTGAAAACACTTTC
GTTAAAACTCAACAACCACACTGTCCATTTCTTTTATAATGAGCACACCAATGACTTTGCCCTGTACACA
GAAGCCATCAAGTTTTTCAACCACCCTGAAAGCATGGTTAGAATTGCTGTAAGAACCATAACTTTGAATG
TCTATAAAGTGGATAACCAGGCCATGCTGCACTACATCCGAGATAAAACTGCTGTTCCTTACTTCTCCAA
TTTGGTCTGGTTCATTGGGAGCCATGTGATCGAACTCGATGACTGCGTGCAGACTGATGAGGAGCATCGG
AATCGGGGTAAACTGAGTGATCTGGTGGCAGAGCACCTAGACCACCTGCACTATCTCAATGACATCCTGA
TCATCAACTGTGAGTTCCTCAACGATGTGCTCACTGACCACCTGCTCAACAGGCTCTTCCTGCCCCTCTA
CGTGTACTCACTGGAGAACCAGGACAAGGGAGGAGAACGGCCGAAAATTAGCCTGCCGGTGTCTCTTTAT
CTTCTGTCACAGCACATCCCGCTCTGGGCTTTAAACGTGACCCCTCGCCTCGACTCGCCCTGCCCTGTGA
AAATGTTGGTGCTTCTTGCTTTCATCATCGCCTTCCACATCACCTCTGCAGCCTTGCTGTTCATTGCCAC
CGTCGACAATGCCTGGTGGGTAGGAGATGAGTTTTTTGCAGATGTCTGGAGAATATGTACCAACAACACG
AATTGCACAGTCATCAATGACAGCTTTCAAGAGTACTCCACGCTGCAGGCGGTCCAGGCCACCATGATCC
TCTCCACCATTCTCTGCTGCATCGCCTTCTTCATCTTCGTGCTCCAGCTCTTCCGCCTGAAGCAGGGAGA
GAGGTTTGTCCTAACCTCCATCATCCAGCTAATGTCATGTCTGTGTGTCATGATTGCGGCCTCCATTTAT
ACAGACAGGCGTGAAGACATTCACGACAAAAACGCGAAATTCTATCCCGTGACCAGAGAAGGCAGCTACG
GCTACTCCTACATCCTGGCGTGGGTGGCCTTCGCCTGCACCTTCATCAGCGGCATGATGTACCTGATACT
GAGGAAGCGCAAACTCGAGTACCCATACGATGTTCCAGATTACGCTTGATGAGCGGCCGCCAGCACAGTG
GTCGACCTGTGGAATGTGTGTCAGTTAGGGTGTGGAAAGTCCCCAGGCTCCCCAGCAGGCAGAAGTATGC
AAAGCATGCATCTCAATTAGTCAGCAACCAGGTGTGGAAAGTCCCCAGGCTCCCCAGCAGGCAGAAGTAT
GCAAAGCATGCATCTCAATTAGTCAGCAACCATAGTCCCGCCCCTAACTCCGCCCATCCCGCCCCTAACT
CCGCCCAGTTCCGCCCATTCTCCGCCCCATGGCTGACTAATTTTTTTTATTTATGCAGAGGCCGAGGCCG
CCTCGGCCTCTGAGCTATTCCAGAAGTAGTGAGGAGGCTTTTTTGGAGGCCTAGGCTTTTGCAAAAAGCT
TACCATGACCGAGTACAAGCCCACGGTGCGCCTCGCCACCCGCGACGACGTCCCCAGGGCCGTACGCACC
CTCGCCGCCGCGTTCGCCGACTACCCCGCCACGCGCCACACCGTCGATCCGGACCGCCACATCGAGCGGG
TCACCGAGCTGCAAGAACTCTTCCTCACGCGCGTCGGGCTCGACATCGGCAAGGTGTGGGTCGCGGACGA
CGGCGCCGCGGTGGCGGTCTGGACCACGCCGGAGAGCGTCGAAGCGGGGGCGGTGTTCGCCGAGATCGGC
CCGCGCATGGCCGAGTTGAGCGGTTCCCGGCTGGCCGCGCAGCAACAGATGGAAGGCCTCCTGGCGCCGC
ACCGGCCCAAGGAGCCCGCGTGGTTCCTGGCCACCGTCGGCGTCTCGCCCGACCACCAGGGCAAGGGTCT
GGGCAGCGCCGTCGTGCTCCCCGGAGTGGAGGCGGCCGAGCGCGCCGGGGTGCCCGCCTTCCTGGAGACC
TCCGCGCCCCGCAACCTCCCCTTCTACGAGCGGCTCGGCTTCACCGTCACCGCCGACGTCGAGTGCCCGA
AGGACCGCGCGACCTGGTGCATGACCCGCAAGCCCGGTGCCTGACGCCCGCCCCACGACCCGCAGCGCCC
GACCGAAAGGAGCGCACGACCCATCGTCGACGATAAAATAAAAGATTTTATTTAGTCTCCAGAAAAAGGG
GGGAATGAAAGACCCCACCTGTAGGTTTGGCAAGCTAGCTTAAGTAACGCCATTTTGCAAGGCATGGAAA
AATACATAACTGAGAATAGAGAAGTTCAGATCAAGGTCAGGAACAGATGGAACAGCTGAATATGGGCCAA
ACAGGATATCTGTGGTAAGCAGTTCCTGCCCCGGCTCAGGGCCAAGAACAGATGGAACAGCTGAATATGG
GCCAAACAGGATATCTGTGGTAAGCAGTTCCTGCCCCGGCTCAGGGCCAAGAACAGATGGTCCCCAGATG
CGGTCCAGCCCTCAGCAGTTTCTAGAGAACCATCAGATGTTTCCAGGGTGCCCCAAGGACCTGAAATGAC
CCTGTGCCTTATTTGAACTAACCAATCAGTTCGCTTCTCGCTTCTGTTCGCGCGCTTCTGCTCCCCGAGC
TCAATAAAAGAGCCCACAACCCCTCACTCGGGGCGCCAGTCCTCCGATTGACTGAGTCGCCCGGGTACCC
GTGTATCCAATAAACCCTCTTGCAGTTGCATCCGACTTGTGGTCTCGCTGTTCCTTGGGAGGGTCTCCTC
TGAGTGATTGACTACCCGTCAGCGGGGGTCTTTCACATGCAGCATGTATCAAAATTAATTTGGTTTTTTT
TCTTAAGTATTTACATTAAATGGCCATAGTTGCATTAATGAATCGGCCAACGCGCGGGGAGAGGCGGTTT
GCGTATTGGGCGCTCTTCCGCTTCCTCGCTCACTGACTCGCTGCGCTCGGTCGTTCGGCTGCGGCGAGCG
GTATCAGCTCACTCAAAGGCGGTAATACGGTTATCCACAGAATCAGGGGATAACGCAGGAAAGAACATGT
GAGCAAAAGGCCAGCAAAAGGCCAGGAACCGTAAAAAGGCCGCGTTGCTGGCGTTTTTCCATAGGCTCCG
CCCCCCTGACGAGCATCACAAAAATCGACGCTCAAGTCAGAGGTGGCGAAACCCGACAGGACTATAAAGA
TACCAGGCGTTTCCCCCTGGAAGCTCCCTCGTGCGCTCTCCTGTTCCGACCCTGCCGCTTACCGGATACC
TGTCCGCCTTTCTCCCTTCGGGAAGCGTGGCGCTTTCTCATAGCTCACGCTGTAGGTATCTCAGTTCGGT
GTAGGTCGTTCGCTCCAAGCTGGGCTGTGTGCACGAACCCCCCGTTCAGCCCGACCGCTGCGCCTTATCC
GGTAACTATCGTCTTGAGTCCAACCCGGTAAGACACGACTTATCGCCACTGGCAGCAGCCACTGGTAACA
GGATTAGCAGAGCGAGGTATGTAGGCGGTGCTACAGAGTTCTTGAAGTGGTGGCCTAACTACGGCTACAC
TAGAAGAACAGTATTTGGTATCTGCGCTCTGCTGAAGCCAGTTACCTTCGGAAAAAGAGTTGGTAGCTCT
TGATCCGGCAAACAAACCACCGCTGGTAGCGGTGGTTTTTTTGTTTGCAAGCAGCAGATTACGCGCAGAA
AAAAAGGATCTCAAGAAGATCCTTTGATCTTTTCTACGGGGTCTGACGCTCAGTGGAACGAAAACTCACG
TTAAGGGATTTTGGTCATGAGATTATCAAAAAGGATCTTCACCTAGATCCTTTTGCGGCCGGCCGCAAAT
CAATCTAAAGTATATATGAGTAAACTTGGTCTGACAGTTACCAATGCTTAATCAGTGAGGCACCTATCTC
AGCGATCTGTCTATTTCGTTCATCCATAGTTGCCTGACTCCCCGTCGTGTAGATAACTACGATACGGGAG
GGCTTACCATCTGGCCCCAGTGCTGCAATGATACCGCGAGACCCACGCTCACCGGCTCCAGATTTATCAG
CAATAAACCAGCCAGCCGGAAGGGCCGAGCGCAGAAGTGGTCCTGCAACTTTATCCGCCTCCATCCAGTC
TATTAATTGTTGCCGGGAAGCTAGAGTAAGTAGTTCGCCAGTTAATAGTTTGCGCAACGTTGTTGCCATT
GCTACAGGCATCGTGGTGTCACGCTCGTCGTTTGGTATGGCTTCATTCAGCTCCGGTTCCCAACGATCAA
GGCGAGTTACATGATCCCCCATGTTGTGCAAAAAAGCGGTTAGCTCCTTCGGTCCTCCGATCGTTGTCAG
AAGTAAGTTGGCCGCAGTGTTATCACTCATGGTTATGGCAGCACTGCATAATTCTCTTACTGTCATGCCA
TCCGTAAGATGCTTTTCTGTGACTGGTGAGTACTCAACCAAGTCATTCTGAGAATAGTGTATGCGGCGAC
CGAGTTGCTCTTGCCCGGCGTCAATACGGGATAATACCGCGCCACATAGCAGAACTTTAAAAGTGCTCAT
CATTGGAAAACGTTCTTCGGGGCGAAAACTCTCAAGGATCTTACCGCTGTTGAGATCCAGTTCGATGTAA
CCCACTCGTGCACCCAACTGATCTTCAGCATCTTTTACTTTCACCAGCGTTTCTGGGTGAGCAAAAACAG
GAAGGCAAAATGCCGCAAAAAAGGGAATAAGGGCGACACGGAAATGTTGAATACTCATACTCTTCCTTTT
TCAATATTATTGAAGCATTTATCAGGGTTATTGTCTCATGAGCGGATACATATTTGAATGTATTTAGAAA
AATAAACAAATAGGGGTTCCGCGCACATTTC
