>Addgene plasmid #69468 | pMXs-Puro-CLEC16A-EMP2 | addgene partial sequence | sequence record 140484 | pBABE5 5'-CTTTATCCAGCCCTCAC-3'
TATATGGGGCACCCCCGCCCCTTGTAAACTTCCCTGACCCTGACATGACAAGAGTTACTAACAGCCCCTC
TCTCCAAGCTCACTTACAGGCTCTCTACTTAGTCCAGCACGAAGTCTGGAGACCTCTGGCGGCAGCCTAC
CAAGAACAACTGGACCGACCGGTGGTACCTCACCCTTACCGAGTCGGCGACACAGTGTGGGTCCGCCGAC
ACCAGACTAAGAACCTAGAACCTCGCTGGAAAGGACCTTACACAGTCCTGCTGACCACCCCCACCGCCCT
CAAAGTAGACGGCATCGCAGCTTGGATACACGCCGCCCACGTGAAGGCTGCCGACCCCGGGGGTGGACCA
TCCTCTAGACTGCCGGATCTAGCTAGTTAATTAAGGATCCGCCGCCACCATGTTTGGCCGCTCGCGGAGC
TGGGTGGGCGGGGGCCATGGCAAGACTTCCCGCAACATCCACTCCTTGGACCACCTCAAGTATCTGTACC
ACGTTTTGACCAAAAACACCACAGTCACAGAACAGAACCGGAACCTGCTAGTGGAGACCATCCGTTCCAT
CACTGAGATCCTGATCTGGGGAGATCAAAATGACAGCTCTGTATTTGACTTCTTCCTGGAGAAGAATATG
TTTGTTTTCTTCTTGAACATCTTGCGGCAAAAGTCGGGCCGTTACGTGTGCGTTCAGCTGCTGCAGACCT
TGAACATCCTCTTTGAGAACATCAGTCACGAGACCTCACTTTATTATTTGCTCTCAAATAACTACGTAAA
TTCTATCATCGTTCATAAATTTGACTT
