>Addgene plasmid #69468 | pMXs-Puro-CLEC16A-EMP2 | addgene partial sequence | sequence record 140701 | pBABE3 5'-ACCCTAACTGACACACATTCC-3'
CGCTCATCAAGCGTAATCTGGAACATCGTATGGGTACTCGAGTTTGCGCTTCCTCAGTATCAGGTACATC
ATGCCGCTGATGAAGGTGCAGGCGAAGGCCACCCACGCCAGGATGTAGGAGTAGCCGTAGCTGCCTTCTC
TGGTCACGGGATAGAATTTCGCGTTTTTGTCGTGAATGTCTTCACGCCTGTCTGTATAAATGGAGGCCGC
AATCATGACACACAGACATGACATTAGCTGGATGATGGAGGTTAGGACAAACCTCTCTCCCTGCTTCAGG
CGGAAGAGCTGGAGCACGAAGATGAAGAAGGCGATGCAGCAGAGAATGGTGGAGAGGATCATGGTGGCCT
GGACCGCCTGCAGCGTGGAGTACTCTTGAAAGCTGTCATTGATGACTGTGCAATTCGTGTTGTTGGTACA
TATTCTCCAGACATCTGCAAAAAACTCATCTCCTACCCACCAGGCATTGTCGACGGTGGCAATGAACAGC
AAGGCTGCAGAGGTGATGTGGAAGGCGATGATGAAAGCAAGAAGCACCAACATTTTCACAGGGCAGGGCG
AGTCGAGGCGAGGGGTCACGTTTAAAGCCCAGAGCGGGATGTGCTGTGACAGAAGATAAAGAGACACCGG
CAGGCTAATTTTCGGCCGTTCTCCTCCCTTGTCCTGGTTCTCCAGTGAGTACACGTAGAGGGGCAGGAAG
AGCCTGTTGAGCAGGTGGTCAGTGAGCACATCGTTGAGGAACTCAC
